>Addgene plasmid #99920 | pcDNA3-HA-REDD1 48-232 (#182) | addgene full sequence | sequence record 197981 | Addgene NGS Result
GACATTGATTATTGACTAGTTATTAATAGTAATCAATTACGGGGTCATTAGTTCATAGCCCATATATGGA
GTTCCGCGTTACATAACTTACGGTAAATGGCCCGCCTGGCTGACCGCCCAACGACCCCCGCCCATTGACG
TCAATAATGACGTATGTTCCCATAGTAACGCCAATAGGGACTTTCCATTGACGTCAATGGGTGGAGTATT
TACGGTAAACTGCCCACTTGGCAGTACATCAAGTGTATCATATGCCAAGTACGCCCCCTATTGACGTCAA
TGACGGTAAATGGCCCGCCTGGCATTATGCCCAGTACATGACCTTATGGGACTTTCCTACTTGGCAGTAC
ATCTACGTATTAGTCATCGCTATTACCATGGTGATGCGGTTTTGGCAGTACATCAATGGGCGTGGATAGC
GGTTTGACTCACGGGGATTTCCAAGTCTCCACCCCATTGACGTCAATGGGAGTTTGTTTTGGCACCAAAA
TCAACGGGACTTTCCAAAATGTCGTAACAACTCCGCCCCATTGACGCAAATGGGCGGTAGGCGTGTACGG
TGGGAGGTCTATATAAGCAGAGCTCTCTGGCTAACTAGAGAACCCACTGCTTACTGGCTTATCGAAATTA
ATACGACTCACTATAGGGAGACCCAAGCTTGGTACCGAGCTCGGATCCGCCACCATGAGCCTGGAGAGCT
CGGACTGCGAGTCCCTGGACAGCAGCAACAGTGGCTTCGGGCCGGAGGAAGACACGGCTTACCTGGATGG
GGTGTCGTTGCCCGACTTTGAGCTGCTCAGTGACCCTGAGGATGAACACTTGTGTGCCAACCTGATGCAG
CTGCTGCAGGAGAGCCTGGCCCAGGCGCGGCTGGGCTCTCGACGCCCTGCGCGCCTGCTGATGCCTAGCC
AGTTGGTAAGCCAGGTGGGCAAAGAACTACTGCGCCTGGCCTACAGCGAGCCGTGCGGCCTGCGGGGGGC
GCTGCTGGACGTCTGCGTGGAGCAGGGCAAGAGCTGCCACAGCGTGGGCCAGCTGGCACTCGACCCCAGC
CTGGTGCCCACCTTCCAGCTGACCCTCGTGCTGCGCCTGGACTCACGACTCTGGCCCAAGATCCAGGGGC
TGTTTAGCTCCGCCAACTCTCCCTTCCTCCCTGGCTTCAGCCAGTCCCTGACGCTGAGCACTGGCTTCCG
AGTCATCAAGAAGAAGCTGTACAGCTCGGAACAGCTGCTCATTGAGGAGTGTTACCCATACGATGTTCCA
GATTACGCTTGAGAATTCTGCAGATATCCATCACACTGGCGGCCGCTCGAGCATGCATCTAGAGGGCCCT
ATTCTATAGTGTCACCTAAATGCTAGAGCTCGCTGATCAGCCTCGACTGTGCCTTCTAGTTGCCAGCCAT
CTGTTGTTTGCCCCTCCCCCGTGCCTTCCTTGACCCTGGAAGGTGCCACTCCCACTGTCCTTTCCTAATA
AAATGAGGAAATTGCATCGCATTGTCTGAGTAGGTGTCATTCTATTCTGGGGGGTGGGGTGGGGCAGGAC
AGCAAGGGGGAGGATTGGGAAGACAATAGCAGGCATGCTGGGGATGCGGTGGGCTCTATGGCTTCTGAGG
CGGAAAGAACCAGCTGGGGCTCTAGGGGGTATCCCC
[124 nt withheld, positions 1647-1770]
C
[91 nt withheld, positions 1772-1862]
A
[49 nt withheld, positions 1864-1912]
CCTTTGACGTTGGAGTCCACGTTCTTT
[37 nt withheld, positions 1940-1976]
ACCCTATCTCGGTCTATTCTTTTGATTTATAAGGGATTTTGCCGATTTCGGCCTATTGGTTAAAAAATGA
GCTGATTTAACAAAAATTTAACGCGAATTAATTCTGTGGAATGTGTGTCAGTTAGGGTGTGGAAAGTCCC
CAGGCTCCCCAGCAGGCAGAAGTATGCAAAGCATGCATCTCAATTAGTCAGCAACCAGGTGTGGAAAGTC
CCCAGGCTCCCCAGCAGGCAGAAGTATGCAAAGCATGCATCTCAATTAGTCAGCAACCATAGTCCCGCCC
CTAACTCCGCCCATCCCGCCCCTAACTCCGCCCAGTTCCGCCCATTCTCCGCCCCATGGCTGACTAATTT
TTTTTATTTATGCAGAGGCCGAGGCCGCCTCTGCCTCTGAGCTATTCCAGAAGTAGTGAGGAGGCTTTTT
TGGAGGCCTAGGCTTTTGCAAAAAGCTCCCGGGAGCTTGTATATCCATTTTCGGATCTGATCAAGAGACA
GGATGAGGATCGTTTCGCATGATTGAACAAGATGGATTGCACGCAGGTTCTCCGGCCGCTTGGGTGGAGA
GGCTATTCGGCTATGACTGGGCACAACAGACAATCGGCTGCTCTGATGCCGCCGTGTTCCGGCTGTCAGC
GCAGGGGCGCCCGGTTCTTTTTGTCAAGACCGACCTGTCCGGTGCCCTGAATGAACTGCAGGACGAGGCA
GCGCGGCTATCGTGGCTGGCCACGACGGGCGTTCCTTGCGCAGCTGTGCTCGACGTTGTCACTGAAGCGG
GAAGGGACTGGCTGCTATTGGGCGAAGTGCCGGGGCAGGATCTCCTGTCATCTCACCTTGCTCCTGCCGA
GAAAGTATCCATCATGGCTGATGCAATGCGGCGGCTGCATACGCTTGATCCGGCTACCTGCCCATTCGAC
CACCAAGCGAAACATCGCATCGAGCGAGCACGTACTCGGATGGAAGCCGGTCTTGTCGATCAGGATGATC
TGGACGAAGAGCATCAGGGGCTCGCGCCAGCCGAACTGTTCGCCAGGCTCAAGGCGCGCATGCCCGACGG
CGAGGATCTCGTCGTGACCCATGGCGATGCCTGCTTGCCGAATATCATGGTGGAAAATGGCCGCTTTTCT
GGATTCATCGACTGTGGCCGGCTGGGTGTGGCGGACCGCTATCAGGACATAGCGTTGGCTACCCGTGATA
TTGCTGAAGAGCTTGGCGGCGAATGGGCTGACCGCTTCCTCGTGCTTTACGGTATCGCCGCTCCCGATTC
GCAGCGCATCGCCTTCTATCGCCTTCTTGACGAGTTCTTCTGAGCGGGACTCTGGGGTTCGAAATGACCG
ACCAAGCGACGCCCAACCTGCCATCACGAGATTTCGATTCCACCGCCGCCTTCTATGAAAGGTTGGGCTT
CGGAATCGTTTTCCGGGACGCCGGCTGGATGATCCTCCAGCGCGGGGATCTCATGCTGGAGTTCTTCGCC
CACCCCAACTTGTTTATTGCAGCTTATAATGGTTACAAATAAAGCAATAGCATCACAAATTTCACAAATA
AAGCATTTTTTTCACTGCATTCTAGTTGTGGTTTGTCCAAACTCATCAATGTATCTTATCATGTCTGTAT
ACCGTCGACCTCTAGCTAGAGCTTGGCGTAATCATGGTCATAGCTGTTTCCTGTGTGAAATTGTTATCCG
CTCACAATTCCACACAACATACGAGCCGGAAGCATAAAGTGTAAAGCCTGGGGTGCCTAATGAGTGAGCT
AACTCACATTAATTGCGTTGCGCTCACTGCCCGCTTTCCAGTCGGGAAACCTGTCGTGCCAGCTGCATTA
ATGAATCGGCCAACGCGCGGGGAGAGGCGGTTTGCGTATTGGGCGCTCTTCCGCTTCCTCGCTCACTGAC
TCGCTGCGCTCGGTCGTTCGGCTGCGGCGAGCGGTATCAGCTCACTCAAAGGCGGTAATACGGTTATCCA
CAGAATCAGGGGATAACGCAGGAAAGAACATGTGAGCAAAAGGCCAGCAAAAGGCCAGGAACCGTAAAAA
GGCCGCGTTGCTGGCGTTTTTCCATAGGCTCCGCCCCCCTGACGAGCATCACAAAAATCGACGCTCAAGT
CAGAGGTGGCGAAACCCGACAGGACTATAAAGATACCAGGCGTTTCCCCCTGGAAGCTCCCTCGTGCGCT
CTCCTGTTCCGACCCTGCCGCTTACCGGATACCTGTCCGCCTTTCTCCCTTCGGGAAGCGTGGCGCTTTC
TCATAGCTCACGCTGTAGGTATCTCAGTTCGGTGTAGGTCGTTCGCTCCAAGCTGGGCTGTGTGCACGAA
CCCCCCGTTCAGCCCGACCGCTGCGCCTTATCCGGTAACTATCGTCTTGAGTCCAACCCGGTAAGACACG
ACTTATCGCCACTGGCAGCAGCCACTGGTAACAGGATTAGCAGAGCGAGGTATGTAGGCGGTGCTACAGA
GTTCTTGAAGTGGTGGCCTAACTACGGCTACACTAGAAGAACAGTATTTGGTATCTGCGCTCTGCTGAAG
CCAGTTACCTTCGGAAAAAGAGTTGGTAGCTCTTGATCCGGCAAACAAACCACCGCTGGTAGCGGTGGTT
TTTTTGTTTGCAAGCAGCAGATTACGCGCAGAAAAAAAGGATCTCAAGAAGATCCTTTGATCTTTTCTAC
GGGGTCTGACGCTCAGTGGAACGAAAACTCACGTTAAGGGATTTTGGTCATGAGATTATCAAAAAGGATC
TTCACCTAGATCCTTTTAAATTAAAAATGAAGTTTTAAATCAATCTAAAGTATATATGAGTAAACTTGGT
CTGACAGTTACCAATGCTTAATCAGTGAGGCACCTATCTCAGCGATCTGTCTATTTCGTTCATCCATAGT
TGCCTGACTCCCCGTCGTGTAGATAACTACGATACGGGAGGGCTTACCATCTGGCCCCAGTGCTGCAATG
ATACCGCGAGACCCACGCTCACCGGCTCCAGATTTATCAGCAATAAACCAGCCAGCCGGAAGGGCCGAGC
GCAGAAGTGGTCCTGCAACTTTATCCGCCTCCATCCAGTCTATTAATTGTTGCCGGGAAGCTAGAGTAAG
TAGTTCGCCAGTTAATAGTTTGCGCAACGTTGTTGCCATTGCTACAGGCATCGTGGTGTCACGCTCGTCG
TTTGGTATGGCTTCATTCAGCTCCGGTTCCCAACGATCAAGGCGAGTTACATGATCCCCCATGTTGTGCA
AAAAAGCGGTTAGCTCCTTCGGTCCTCCGATCGTTGTCAGAAGTAAGTTGGCCGCAGTGTTATCACTCAT
GGTTATGGCAGCACTGCATAATTCTCTTACTGTCATGCCATCCGTAAGATGCTTTTCTGTGACTGGTGAG
TACTCAACCAAGTCATTCTGAGAATAGTGTATGCGGCGACCGAGTTGCTCTTGCCCGGCGTCAATACGGG
ATAATACCGCGCCACATAGCAGAACTTTAAAAGTGCTCATCATTGGAAAACGTTCTTCGGGGCGAAAACT
CTCAAGGATCTTACCGCTGTTGAGATCCAGTTCGATGTAACCCACTCGTGCACCCAACTGATCTTCAGCA
TCTTTTACTTTCACCAGCGTTTCTGGGTGAGCAAAAACAGGAAGGCAAAATGCCGCAAAAAAGGGAATAA
GGGCGACACGGAAATGTTGAATACTCATACTCTTCCTTTTTCAATATTATTGAAGCATTTATCAGGGTTA
TTGTCTCATGAGCGGATACATATTTGAATGTATTTAGAAAAATAAACAAATAGGGGTTCCGCGCACATTT
CCCCGAAAAGTGCCACCTGACGTCGACGGATCGGGAGATCTCCCGATCCCCTATGGTGCACTCTCAGTAC
AATCTGCTCTGATGCCGCATAGTTAAGCCAGTATCTGCTCCCTGCTTGTGTGTTGGAGGTCGCTGAGTAG
TGCGCGAGCAAAATTTAAGCTACAACAAGGCAAGGCTTGACCGACAATTGCATGAAGAATCTGCTTAGGG
TTAGGCGTTTTGCGCTGCTTCGCGATGTACGGGCCAGATATACGCGTT
Features (pLannotate 1.2.2; 22 found; start..end, strand, type, name):
      1..380     +  enhancer       CMV enhancer: human cytomegalovirus immediate early enhancer
    381..584     +  promoter       CMV promoter: human cytomegalovirus (CMV) immediate early promoter
    580..613     +  LTR            5' LTR (truncated) (fragment): truncated 5' long terminal repeat (LTR) from HIV-1
    629..647     +  promoter       T7 promoter: promoter for bacteriophage T7 RNA polymerase
    673..1242    +  CDS            DDIT4 (fragment): DDIT4_HUMAN - Also known as REDD1, RTP801. Experimental evidence at protein level: Swiss-Prot protein existence level 1. Regulates cell growth, proliferation and survival via inhibition of the activity of the mammalian target of rapamycin complex 1 (mTORC1). Inhibition of mTORC1 is mediated by a pathway that involves DDIT4/REDD1, AKT1, the TSC1-TSC2 complex and the GTPase RHEB. Plays an important role in responses to cellular energy levels and cellular stress, including responses to hypoxia and DNA damage. Regulates p53/TP53-mediated apoptosis in response to DNA damage via its effect on mTORC1
   1243..1270    +  CDS            3xHA (fragment): three tandem HA epitope tags
   1333..1351    -  promoter       SP6 promoter: promoter for bacteriophage SP6 RNA polymerase
   1377..1601    +  polyA_signal   bGH poly(A) signal: bovine growth hormone polyadenylation signal
   1605..1626    +  promoter       SV40 promoter (fragment): SV40 enhancer and early promoter
   1647..2075    +  rep_origin     f1 ori (sequence partly withheld): f1 bacteriophage origin of replication; arrow indicates direction of (+) strand synthesis
   2089..2418    +  promoter       SV40 promoter: SV40 enhancer and early promoter
   2485..3276    +  CDS            neo: KKA2_KLEPN - Also known as kan, nptII. Experimental evidence at protein level: Swiss-Prot protein existence level 1. Resistance to kanamycin, neomycin, paromomycin, ribostamycin, butirosin and gentamicin B. From Klebsiella pneumoniae.
   3300..3458    +  CDS            ble (fragment): BLE_KLEPN - Experimental evidence at protein level: Swiss-Prot protein existence level 1. Binding protein with a strong affinity to the bleomycin family of antibiotics. Binds to CL990; an antimitotic-antibiotic compound. From Klebsiella pneumoniae.
   3453..3574    +  polyA_signal   SV40 poly(A) signal: SV40 polyadenylation signal
   3647..3663    -  protein_bind   lac operator: The lac repressor binds to the lac operator to inhibit transcription in E. coli. This inhibition can be relieved by adding lactose or isopropyl-β-D-thiogalactopyranoside (IPTG). lac repressor encoded by lacI
   3671..3701    -  promoter       lac promoter: promoter for the E. coli lac operon
   3716..3737    -  protein_bind   CAP binding site: CAP binding activates transcription in the presence of cAMP. E. coli catabolite activator protein
   3750..3842    -  CDS            lacI (fragment): lac repressor; lacI; The lac repressor binds to the lac operator to inhibit transcription in E. coli. This inhibition can be relieved by adding lactose or isopropyl-β-D-thiogalactopyranoside (IPTG).
   4025..4613    -  rep_origin     ori: high-copy-number ColE1/pMB1/pBR322/pUC origin of replication
   4784..5644    -  CDS            AmpR: β-lactamase; bla; confers resistance to ampicillin, carbenicillin, and related antibiotics
   5645..5749    -  promoter       AmpR promoter: bla
   5808..5860    -  misc_feature   bom (fragment): basis of mobility region from pBR322
