[The description below was written by a language model from this plasmid's Addgene catalogue record and pLannotate feature annotations shown in this document.]
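Description:
pcDNA3-HA-REDD1 48-232 (#182) is a mammalian expression plasmid built on an Invitrogen pcDNA3-series backbone (catalogued as pcDNA3.1) that encodes an N-terminally truncated form of human REDD1 (gene DDIT4), covering amino acids 48 to 232. The sequenced plasmid is about 6.0 kb. It is propagated in E. coli through a high-copy ColE1/pUC-type origin and selected with ampicillin via the β-lactamase gene. An f1 origin is also present, which allows single-stranded DNA production. For selection in mammalian cells, an SV40 early promoter drives a neomycin phosphotransferase gene followed by an SV40 polyadenylation signal, permitting G418 selection of stable transfectants.

The REDD1 fragment sits downstream of the CMV immediate early enhancer and promoter and is terminated by the bovine growth hormone polyadenylation signal, giving strong constitutive expression in transfected cells. T7 and SP6 promoters flank the insert and can serve for in vitro transcription or as sequencing primer sites. Both the catalogue entry and the feature table place the HA epitope at the C-terminal end of the insert. The annotation matches only a short fragment of a 3xHA element directly after the DDIT4 coding region, consistent with roughly a single HA copy. The cloning sites are not recorded.

REDD1 is a stress- and hypoxia-responsive negative regulator of mTORC1 that acts through a pathway involving the TSC1-TSC2 complex. This deletion construct comes from a structural and functional study of the protein. It is suited to testing whether the N-terminal 47 residues are needed for REDD1 activity, with the HA tag allowing detection or immunoprecipitation.
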