Addgene plasmid #99920: pcDNA3-HA-REDD1 48-232 (#182)
Purpose: mammalian expression
Depositing lab: James Brugarolas. Publication: Structural analysis and functional implications of the negative mTORC1 regulator REDD1. Vega-Rubin-de-Celis S, Abdallah Z, Kinch L, Grishin NV, Brugarolas J, Zhang X. Biochemistry. 2010 Mar 23;49(11):2491-501. doi: 10.1021/bi902135e. PubMed 20166753.
Backbone
  Vector backbone: pcDNA3.1
  Backbone manufacturer: Invitrogen
  Vector type: Mammalian Expression
Growth in bacteria
  Bacterial resistance: Ampicillin, 100 μg/mL
  Growth temperature: 37°C
  Growth strain: DH5alpha
  Copy number: Unknown
Gene/Insert
  Gene/Insert name: REDD1
  Species: H. sapiens (human)
  Mutation: N-terminal deletion; encodes AA 48-232
  Entrez Gene: DDIT4 (a.k.a. Dig2, REDD-1, REDD1)
  Tag / fusion protein: HA (C terminal on insert)
  Cloning method: Restriction Enzyme; 5′ cloning site Unknown (unknown if destroyed); 3′ cloning site Unknown (unknown if destroyed)
Terms and licenses: Academic/Nonprofit Terms; Industry Terms: Not Available to Industry
How to cite: pcDNA3-HA-REDD1 48-232 (#182) was a gift from James Brugarolas (Addgene plasmid # 99920 ; http://n2t.net/addgene:99920 ; RRID:Addgene_99920)
